Addgene plasmid #107688: pCMV-dCpf1-eBE
Purpose: Expresses dLbCpf1-eBE in mammalian cells
Depositing lab: Jia Chen. Publication: Base editing with a Cpf1-cytidine deaminase fusion. Li X, Wang Y, Liu Y, Yang B, Wang X, Wei J, Lu Z, Zhang Y, Wu J, Huang X, Yang L, Chen J. Nat Biotechnol. 2018 Mar 19. pii: nbt.4102. doi: 10.1038/nbt.4102. PubMed 29553573.
Backbone
  Vector backbone: CMV
  Vector type: Mammalian Expression
Growth in bacteria
  Bacterial resistance: Ampicillin, 100 μg/mL
  Growth temperature: 37°C
  Growth strain: DH5alpha
  Copy number: High Copy
Gene/Insert
  Gene/Insert name: dLbCpf1-eBE (alt name: pCMV-SV40NLS-APOBEC1-XTEN-dLbCpf1(D832A/E1006A/D1125A)-SV40NLS-SGGS-UGI-SV40NLS-T2A-UGI-SV40NLS-P2A-UGI-SV40NLS-T2A-UGI-SV40NLS)
  Species: R. norvegicus (rat); Lachnospiraceae bacterium, Bacteriophage PBS2
  Insert size (bp): 5757
  Mutation: dLbCpf1(D832A/E925A/D1148A)
  Promoter: CMV
  Cloning method: Gibson Cloning
  Sequencing primers: 5′ CMV; 3′ BGH poly reverse
Resource information
  A portion of this plasmid was derived from a plasmid made by: derived from plasmid pCMV-BE3 (David Liu, Addgene plasmid # 73021)
Terms and licenses: Academic/Nonprofit Terms; Industry Terms: Not Available to Industry
Depositor comments: derived from plasmid pCMV-BE3 (David Liu, Addgene plasmid # 73021)
How to cite: pCMV-dCpf1-eBE was a gift from Jia Chen (Addgene plasmid # 107688 ; http://n2t.net/addgene:107688 ; RRID:Addgene_107688)
