[The description below was written by a language model from this plasmid's Addgene catalogue record and pLannotate feature annotations shown in this document.]
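Description:
pCMV-dCpf1-eBE is a mammalian expression plasmid of about 9.1 kb, derived in part from pCMV-BE3, that encodes an "enhanced" cytidine base editor built on catalytically dead Lachnospiraceae bacterium Cpf1 (Cas12a). It is propagated in E. coli as a high-copy plasmid through a ColE1/pUC-type origin and selected with ampicillin via the β-lactamase gene. No mammalian selection marker is annotated, so the plasmid appears suited to transient transfection.

The 5.8 kb insert is driven by the CMV immediate-early enhancer and promoter and terminated by the bGH polyadenylation signal. A T7 promoter lies just upstream of the coding region. According to the recorded architecture, the open reading frame begins with an SV40 NLS and rat APOBEC1 cytidine deaminase, joined by an XTEN linker to dLbCpf1. This is followed by an NLS, an SGGS linker and a fused copy of the uracil-DNA glycosylase inhibitor (UGI) from bacteriophage PBS2. Three further UGI-NLS units follow, separated by T2A and P2A self-cleaving peptides, so they are released as free proteins. This extra UGI is intended to suppress uracil excision and favour clean C-to-T conversion.

The automated feature table labels only APOBEC1 and the last UGI copy, leaving the Cpf1 region and the other UGI repeats unannotated. The short segment it calls an ABE(7.10) fragment matches the position of the XTEN linker. The record is also internally inconsistent about the inactivating substitutions: D832A/E1006A/D1125A in the insert name versus D832A/E925A/D1148A in the mutation field. No crRNA cassette is annotated, so the guide must presumably be supplied separately.
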