Features (pLannotate 1.2.2; 17 found; start..end, strand, type, name):
     28..407     +  enhancer       CMV enhancer: human cytomegalovirus immediate early enhancer
    408..611     +  promoter       CMV promoter: human cytomegalovirus (CMV) immediate early promoter
    653..671     +  promoter       T7 promoter: promoter for bacteriophage T7 RNA polymerase
    709..1395    +  CDS            Apobec1: ABEC1_RAT - Experimental evidence at protein level: Swiss-Prot protein existence level 1. Catalytic component of the apolipoprotein B mRNA editing enzyme complex which is responsible for the postranscriptional editing of a CAA codon for Gln to a UAA codon for stop in the APOB mRNA. May also play a role in the epigenetic regulation of gene expression by participating in DNA demethylation. From Rattus norvegicus (Rat).
   1396..1443    +  CDS            ABE(7.10) (fragment): adenine base editor comprising wild-type E. coli TadA fused to the evolved TadA*(7.10) mutant (Gaudelli et al., 2017)
   6160..6408    +  CDS            UGI: UNGI_BPPB2 - Experimental evidence at protein level: Swiss-Prot protein existence level 1. This protein binds specifically and reversibly to the host uracil-DNA glycosylase, preventing removal of uracil residues from PBS2 DNA by the host uracil-excision repair system. From Bacillus phage PBS2 (Bacteriophage PBS2).
   6470..6694    +  polyA_signal   bGH poly(A) signal: bovine growth hormone polyadenylation signal
   6698..6719    +  promoter       SV40 promoter (fragment): SV40 enhancer and early promoter
   6724..6740    +  misc_feature   MCS (fragment): pBluescript multiple cloning site
   6789..6805    -  protein_bind   lac operator: The lac repressor binds to the lac operator to inhibit transcription in E. coli. This inhibition can be relieved by adding lactose or isopropyl-β-D-thiogalactopyranoside (IPTG). lac repressor encoded by lacI
   6813..6843    -  promoter       lac promoter: promoter for the E. coli lac operon
   6858..6879    -  protein_bind   CAP binding site: CAP binding activates transcription in the presence of cAMP. E. coli catabolite activator protein
   6892..6984    -  CDS            lacI (fragment): lac repressor; lacI; The lac repressor binds to the lac operator to inhibit transcription in E. coli. This inhibition can be relieved by adding lactose or isopropyl-β-D-thiogalactopyranoside (IPTG).
   7167..7755    -  rep_origin     ori: high-copy-number ColE1/pMB1/pBR322/pUC origin of replication
   7926..8786    -  CDS            AmpR: β-lactamase; bla; confers resistance to ampicillin, carbenicillin, and related antibiotics
   8787..8891    -  promoter       AmpR promoter: bla
   8962..9006    -  misc_feature   bom (fragment): basis of mobility region from pBR322
>Addgene plasmid #107688 | pCMV-dCpf1-eBE | addgene full sequence | sequence record 207603 | Addgene NGS Result
GCGATGTACGGGCCAGATATACGCGTTGACATTGATTATTGACTAGTTATTAATAGTAATCAATTACGGG
GTCATTAGTTCATAGCCCATATATGGAGTTCCGCGTTACATAACTTACGGTAAATGGCCCGCCTGGCTGA
CCGCCCAACGACCCCCGCCCATTGACGTCAATAATGACGTATGTTCCCATAGTAACGCCAATAGGGACTT
TCCATTGACGTCAATGGGTGGAGTATTTACGGTAAACTGCCCACTTGGCAGTACATCAAGTGTATCATAT
GCCAAGTACGCCCCCTATTGACGTCAATGACGGTAAATGGCCCGCCTGGCATTATGCCCAGTACATGACC
TTATGGGACTTTCCTACTTGGCAGTACATCTACGTATTAGTCATCGCTATTACCATGGTGATGCGGTTTT
GGCAGTACATCAATGGGCGTGGATAGCGGTTTGACTCACGGGGATTTCCAAGTCTCCACCCCATTGACGT
CAATGGGAGTTTGTTTTGGCACCAAAATCAACGGGACTTTCCAAAATGTCGTAACAACTCCGCCCCATTG
ACGCAAATGGGCGGTAGGCGTGTACGGTGGGAGGTCTATATAAGCAGAGCTGGTTTAGTGAACCGTCAGA
TCCGCTAGAGATCCGCGGCCGCTAATACGACTCACTATAGGGAGAGCCGCCACCATGCCCAAGAAGAAGA
GGAAAGTCATGAGCTCAGAGACTGGCCCAGTGGCTGTGGACCCCACATTGAGACGGCGGATCGAGCCCCA
TGAGTTTGAGGTATTCTTCGATCCGAGAGAGCTCCGCAAGGAGACCTGCCTGCTTTACGAAATTAATTGG
GGGGGCCGGCACTCCATTTGGCGACATACATCACAGAACACTAACAAGCACGTCGAAGTCAACTTCATCG
AGAAGTTCACGACAGAAAGATATTTCTGTCCGAACACAAGGTGCAGCATTACCTGGTTTCTCAGCTGGAG
CCCATGCGGCGAATGTAGTAGGGCCATCACTGAATTCCTGTCAAGGTATCCCCACGTCACTCTGTTTATT
TACATCGCAAGGCTGTACCACCACGCTGACCCCCGCAATCGACAAGGCCTGCGGGATTTGATCTCTTCAG
GTGTGACTATCCAAATTATGACTGAGCAGGAGTCAGGATACTGCTGGAGAAACTTTGTGAATTATAGCCC
GAGTAATGAAGCCCACTGGCCTAGGTATCCCCATCTGTGGGTACGACTGTACGTTCTTGAACTGTACTGC
ATCATACTGGGCCTGCCTCCTTGTCTCAACATTCTGAGAAGGAAGCAGCCACAGCTGACATTCTTTACCA
TCGCTCTTCAGTCTTGTCATTACCAGCGACTGCCCCCACACATTCTCTGGGCCACCGGGTTGAAAAGCGG
CAGCGAGACTCCCGGGACCTCAGAGTCCGCCACACCCGAAAGTATGTCAAAGCTGGAGAAATTCACCAAC
TGTTATAGCCTGTCTAAGACCCTGCGCTTCAAGGCAATCCCAGTGGGCAAGACACAAGAGAACATTGACA
ACAAACGGCTCCTGGTGGAGGATGAGAAGAGGGCTGAAGATTACAAGGGCGTTAAGAAGCTGCTGGATAG
GTACTATCTGTCATTCATCAACGATGTCCTCCACAGTATCAAGCTGAAGAATCTGAACAATTACATTTCT
CTGTTCCGGAAGAAGACACGGACCGAGAAGGAGAACAAAGAGCTGGAGAATCTGGAGATCAACCTGAGGA
AAGAAATAGCTAAGGCTTTCAAAGGGAACGAGGGTTACAAGTCCCTGTTCAAGAAAGACATTATCGAGAC
TATTCTGCCTGAGTTCCTGGACGATAAAGATGAGATCGCCCTCGTCAATTCCTTCAATGGGTTTACCACA
GCCTTTACCGGCTTCTTCGACAATAGAGAGAATATGTTCTCTGAAGAGGCCAAATCCACTAGCATCGCCT
TTCGCTGCATAAACGAGAACCTGACTAGGTACATCAGCAATATGGACATCTTTGAGAAAGTCGATGCCAT
ATTCGACAAACATGAGGTGCAGGAGATTAAGGAGAAGATCCTGAACTCAGATTACGATGTCGAAGATTTC
TTCGAGGGAGAGTTCTTCAACTTCGTGCTCACACAAGAGGGCATTGATGTGTACAATGCAATCATTGGAG
GGTTCGTGACAGAGAGTGGCGAGAAGATAAAGGGCCTGAACGAGTATATCAACCTCTACAACCAGAAAAC
CAAGCAGAAACTGCCTAAGTTCAAGCCACTGTACAAACAAGTGCTCTCAGATAGGGAAAGCCTGAGCTTC
TACGGTGAAGGGTATACATCAGATGAAGAAGTGCTCGAAGTGTTCCGCAACACCCTCAATAAGAACAGTG
AAATCTTCTCTTCAATCAAGAAGCTGGAGAAACTGTTCAAGAATTTCGATGAGTACTCCTCTGCCGGAAT
CTTTGTGAAGAATGGCCCTGCAATATCCACTATTAGCAAAGACATCTTTGGCGAGTGGAACGTTATCAGG
GATAAGTGGAATGCCGAGTACGATGATATTCATCTCAAGAAGAAAGCCGTGGTTACAGAGAAATACGAGG
ATGATAGACGCAAGAGCTTTAAGAAGATTGGTAGCTTCTCTCTCGAACAGCTGCAGGAGTACGCCGACGC
TGACCTGTCAGTCGTGGAGAAACTCAAGGAGATCATAATCCAGAAGGTGGATGAAATCTACAAAGTGTAT
GGAAGCTCTGAGAAACTCTTCGATGCAGACTTTGTTCTGGAGAAGAGTCTGAAGAAGAACGACGCAGTGG
TTGCTATCATGAAGGACCTGCTGGATTCTGTTAAGTCTTTCGAGAATTACATTAAGGCATTCTTTGGTGA
AGGGAAGGAGACAAATAGGGACGAGAGCTTCTATGGCGACTTTGTTCTGGCCTACGACATCCTCCTCAAG
GTTGACCACATCTATGACGCTATACGGAATTACGTTACCCAGAAGCCCTATAGCAAAGACAAGTTCAAGC
TGTATTTCCAGAATCCACAGTTTATGGGTGGGTGGGATAAAGACAAAGAAACAGATTACAGGGCCACTAT
CCTGCGGTACGGCAGCAAATACTATCTGGCTATCATGGATAAGAAGTACGCCAAATGCCTCCAGAAGATC
GACAAGGACGACGTGAACGGTAACTACGAGAAGATCAATTACAAGCTCCTGCCAGGACCTAACAAGATGC
TGCCCAAGGTGTTCTTCTCCAAGAAATGGATGGCCTACTATAACCCAAGCGAGGACATTCAGAAGATATA
CAAGAATGGGACATTCAAGAAGGGCGATATGTTCAACCTCAACGACTGCCACAAGCTGATTGATTTCTTC
AAGGATAGCATTTCTCGCTATCCCAAGTGGTCTAATGCATACGATTTCAACTTCAGCGAGACTGAGAAGT
ACAAAGACATCGCTGGCTTCTACCGGGAGGTGGAAGAGCAAGGCTATAAGGTGTCATTCGAATCCGCTTC
TAAGAAGGAAGTGGATAAGCTCGTGGAAGAGGGTAAGCTGTACATGTTCCAGATATACAACAAAGACTTC
AGCGATAAGAGCCACGGCACTCCAAACCTCCATACTATGTATTTCAAGCTGCTGTTTGACGAGAACAACC
ACGGACAGATTAGGCTGTCAGGAGGCGCAGAACTCTTCATGCGCAGAGCTTCACTGAAGAAGGAGGAACT
CGTTGTCCACCCAGCCAATAGCCCTATAGCCAATAAGAATCCAGACAATCCTAAGAAAACCACTACTCTG
TCTTACGATGTGTATAAGGATAAGAGATTCTCTGAAGATCAGTACGAACTGCACATACCCATTGCCATTA
ACAAGTGCCCTAAGAACATCTTCAAGATTAACACAGAGGTTAGAGTGCTCCTGAAACACGACGATAACCC
TTATGTTATAGGCATTGCTCGCGGAGAGAGAAACCTGCTGTACATCGTCGTGGTGGACGGCAAAGGCAAC
ATCGTGGAACAGTACAGTCTCAATGAAATCATTAACAATTTCAACGGAATCCGCATTAAGACCGACTACC
ATTCTCTCCTCGACAAGAAGGAGAAAGAAAGGTTCGAAGCAAGACAGAATTGGACAAGTATAGAGAATAT
CAAAGAACTGAAGGCTGGGTACATCTCTCAGGTTGTGCACAAGATATGTGAGCTGGTGGAGAAGTACGAC
GCTGTTATCGCCCTCGCGGACCTGAATAGCGGCTTCAAGAACTCCAGGGTGAAGGTGGAGAAGCAGGTGT
ATCAGAAGTTCGAGAAGATGCTGATCGACAAGCTCAACTATATGGTGGACAAGAAATCCAATCCTTGCGC
TACTGGTGGAGCCCTGAAGGGCTATCAAATCACCAATAAGTTCGAATCTTTCAAGTCTATGAGCACCCAG
AATGGCTTCATCTTCTACATACCCGCATGGCTGACATCCAAGATTGATCCCTCTACCGGATTTGTTAATC
TGCTCAAGACTAAGTACACCTCTATTGCTGACTCAAAGAAGTTCATATCATCATTTGACCGCATCATGTA
CGTGCCAGAAGAGGACCTGTTCGAGTTTGCCCTGGATTACAAGAATTTCTCTCGGACTGACGCCGACTAC
ATCAAGAAGTGGAAGCTCTACTCTTATGGTAATCGGATTCGCATATTCCGCAATCCCAAGAAGAATAACG
TGTTCGATTGGGAGGAAGTTTGCCTCACCAGCGCTTACAAGGAGCTGTTCAATAAGTATGGGATTAACTA
CCAGCAGGGCGACATAAGAGCCCTGCTGTGCGAACAATCTGATAAGGCATTCTATTCCTCTTTCATGGCA
CTGATGTCACTGATGCTGCAAATGCGCAATTCCATCACCGGAAGAACAGACGTGGCCTTTCTGATCTCTC
CTGTCAAGAACTCAGATGGCATCTTCTACGATTCCCGCAACTATGAAGCACAGGAGAATGCTATCCTGCC
TAAGAATGCCGATGCAAATGGAGCCTATAACATCGCCAGAAAGGTCCTCTGGGCCATAGGACAATTCAAG
AAAGCTGAAGATGAGAAGCTGGACAAGGTGAAGATCGCCATTTCAAACAAAGAGTGGCTCGAATATGCTC
AGACCTCAGTGAAGCATGGATCACCCAAGAAGAAACGGAAAGTGTCTGGTGGTTCTACTAATCTGTCAGA
TATTATTGAAAAGGAGACCGGTAAGCAACTGGTTATCCAGGAATCCATCCTCATGCTCCCAGAGGAGGTG
GAAGAAGTCATTGGGAACAAGCCGGAAAGCGATATACTCGTGCACACCGCCTACGACGAGAGCACCGACG
AGAATGTCATGCTTCTGACTAGCGACGCCCCTGAATACAAGCCTTGGGCTCTGGTCATACAGGATAGCAA
CGGTGAGAACAAGATTAAGATGCTCTCTGGTGGTTCTCCCAAGAAGAAGAGGAAAGTCGGGCCCGAGGGC
AGAGGAAGTCTGCTAACATGCGGTGACGTCGAGGAGAATCCTGGCCCAACTAATCTGTCAGATATTATTG
AAAAGGAGACCGGTAAGCAACTGGTTATCCAGGAATCCATCCTCATGCTCCCAGAGGAGGTGGAAGAAGT
CATTGGGAACAAGCCGGAAAGCGATATACTCGTGCACACCGCCTACGACGAGAGCACCGACGAGAATGTC
ATGCTTCTGACTAGCGACGCCCCTGAATACAAGCCTTGGGCTCTGGTCATACAGGATAGCAACGGTGAGA
ACAAGATTAAGATGCTCCCCAAGAAGAAGAGGAAAGTCGCTACTAACTTCAGCCTGCTGAAGCAGGCTGG
AGACGTGGAGGAGAACCCTGGACCTACCAACCTGTCCGATATCATTGAGAAAGAGACCGGCAAACAGCTG
GTGATCCAGGAGAGCATCCTGATGCTGCCCGAAGAGGTGGAGGAAGTGATCGGCAACAAGCCCGAGTCCG
ACATCCTGGTGCACACAGCCTATGATGAATCCACCGACGAGAACGTGATGCTGCTGACCTCCGATGCTCC
CGAGTATAAACCCTGGGCACTGGTGATCCAGGACTCTAATGGAGAGAACAAGATCAAGATGCTGCCCAAG
AAGAAGAGGAAAGTCGAAGGACGGGGCTCCCTCCTGACCTGTGGCGATGTGGAAGAGAACCCCGGCCCCA
CAAACCTCAGTGACATTATCGAGAAGGAAACAGGAAAACAGCTCGTCATTCAAGAATCTATTCTTATGTT
GCCTGAGGAAGTCGAAGAGGTTATTGGCAATAAACCTGAATCTGATATTCTTGTCCATACCGCTTACGAT
GAGTCCACAGATGAAAATGTTATGCTGCTCACATCTGACGCACCAGAGTACAAACCATGGGCGCTCGTTA
TTCAAGATTCCAACGGCGAAAACAAAATCAAAATGCTTTCTGGTGGTTCTCCTAAAAAAAAAAGAAAGGT
GTGAGTTTAAACCCGCTGATCAGCCTCGACTGTGCCTTCTAGTTGCCAGCCATCTGTTGTTTGCCCCTCC
CCCGTGCCTTCCTTGACCCTGGAAGGTGCCACTCCCACTGTCCTTTCCTAATAAAATGAGGAAATTGCAT
CGCATTGTCTGAGTAGGTGTCATTCTATTCTGGGGGGTGGGGTGGGGCAGGACAGCAAGGGGGAGGATTG
GGAAGACAATAGCAGGCATGCTGGGGATGCGGTGGGCTCTATGGCTTCTGAGGCGGAAAGAACCAGCTGG
GGCTCGATACCGTCGACCTCTAGCTAGAGCTTGGCGTAATCATGGTCATAGCTGTTTCCTGTGTGAAATT
GTTATCCGCTCACAATTCCACACAACATACGAGCCGGAAGCATAAAGTGTAAAGCCTAGGGTGCCTAATG
AGTGAGCTAACTCACATTAATTGCGTTGCGCTCACTGCCCGCTTTCCAGTCGGGAAACCTGTCGTGCCAG
CTGCATTAATGAATCGGCCAACGCGCGGGGAGAGGCGGTTTGCGTATTGGGCGCTCTTCCGCTTCCTCGC
TCACTGACTCGCTGCGCTCGGTCGTTCGGCTGCGGCGAGCGGTATCAGCTCACTCAAAGGCGGTAATACG
GTTATCCACAGAATCAGGGGATAACGCAGGAAAGAACATGTGAGCAAAAGGCCAGCAAAAGGCCAGGAAC
CGTAAAAAGGCCGCGTTGCTGGCGTTTTTCCATAGGCTCCGCCCCCCTGACGAGCATCACAAAAATCGAC
GCTCAAGTCAGAGGTGGCGAAACCCGACAGGACTATAAAGATACCAGGCGTTTCCCCCTGGAAGCTCCCT
CGTGCGCTCTCCTGTTCCGACCCTGCCGCTTACCGGATACCTGTCCGCCTTTCTCCCTTCGGGAAGCGTG
GCGCTTTCTCATAGCTCACGCTGTAGGTATCTCAGTTCGGTGTAGGTCGTTCGCTCCAAGCTGGGCTGTG
TGCACGAACCCCCCGTTCAGCCCGACCGCTGCGCCTTATCCGGTAACTATCGTCTTGAGTCCAACCCGGT
AAGACACGACTTATCGCCACTGGCAGCAGCCACTGGTAACAGGATTAGCAGAGCGAGGTATGTAGGCGGT
GCTACAGAGTTCTTGAAGTGGTGGCCTAACTACGGCTACACTAGAAGAACAGTATTTGGTATCTGCGCTC
TGCTGAAGCCAGTTACCTTCGGAAAAAGAGTTGGTAGCTCTTGATCCGGCAAACAAACCACCGCTGGTAG
CGGTGGTTTTTTTGTTTGCAAGCAGCAGATTACGCGCAGAAAAAAAGGATCTCAAGAAGATCCTTTGATC
TTTTCTACGGGGTCTGACGCTCAGTGGAACGAAAACTCACGTTAAGGGATTTTGGTCATGAGATTATCAA
AAAGGATCTTCACCTAGATCCTTTTAAATTAAAAATGAAGTTTTAAATCAATCTAAAGTATATATGAGTA
AACTTGGTCTGACAGTTACCAATGCTTAATCAGTGAGGCACCTATCTCAGCGATCTGTCTATTTCGTTCA
TCCATAGTTGCCTGACTCCCCGTCGTGTAGATAACTACGATACGGGAGGGCTTACCATCTGGCCCCAGTG
CTGCAATGATACCGCGAGACCCACGCTCACCGGCTCCAGATTTATCAGCAATAAACCAGCCAGCCGGAAG
GGCCGAGCGCAGAAGTGGTCCTGCAACTTTATCCGCCTCCATCCAGTCTATTAATTGTTGCCGGGAAGCT
AGAGTAAGTAGTTCGCCAGTTAATAGTTTGCGCAACGTTGTTGCCATTGCTACAGGCATCGTGGTGTCAC
GCTCGTCGTTTGGTATGGCTTCATTCAGCTCCGGTTCCCAACGATCAAGGCGAGTTACATGATCCCCCAT
GTTGTGCAAAAAAGCGGTTAGCTCCTTCGGTCCTCCGATCGTTGTCAGAAGTAAGTTGGCCGCAGTGTTA
TCACTCATGGTTATGGCAGCACTGCATAATTCTCTTACTGTCATGCCATCCGTAAGATGCTTTTCTGTGA
CTGGTGAGTACTCAACCAAGTCATTCTGAGAATAGTGTATGCGGCGACCGAGTTGCTCTTGCCCGGCGTC
AATACGGGATAATACCGCGCCACATAGCAGAACTTTAAAAGTGCTCATCATTGGAAAACGTTCTTCGGGG
CGAAAACTCTCAAGGATCTTACCGCTGTTGAGATCCAGTTCGATGTAACCCACTCGTGCACCCAACTGAT
CTTCAGCATCTTTTACTTTCACCAGCGTTTCTGGGTGAGCAAAAACAGGAAGGCAAAATGCCGCAAAAAA
GGGAATAAGGGCGACACGGAAATGTTGAATACTCATACTCTTCCTTTTTCAATATTATTGAAGCATTTAT
CAGGGTTATTGTCTCATGAGCGGATACATATTTGAATGTATTTAGAAAAATAAACAAATAGGGGTTCCGC
GCACATTTCCCCGAAAAGTGCCACCTGACGTCGACGGATCGGGAGATCGATCTCCCGATCCCCTAGGGTC
GACTCTCAGTACAATCTGCTCTGATGCCGCATAGTTAAGCCAGTATCTGCTCCCTGCTTGTGTGTTGGAG
GTCGCTGAGTAGTGCGCGAGCAAAATTTAAGCTACAACAAGGCAAGGCTTGACCGACAATTGCATGAAGA
ATCTGCTTAGGGTTAGGCGTTTTGCGCTGCTTC
